>Addgene plasmid #125446 | Lenti-(BB)-hPGK-KRAB-dCas9-P2A-BlastR rs7732130-guide3 | addgene full sequence | sequence record 251361 | Addgene NGS Result
GTTTTAGAGCTAGAAATAGCAAGTTAAAATAAGGCTAGTCCGTTATCAACTTGAAAAAGTGGCACCGAGT
CGGTGCTTTTTTGAATTCGCTAGCTAGGTCTTGAAAGGGGTTGGGGTTGCGCCTTTTCCAAGGCAGCCCT
GGGTTTGCGCAGGGACGCGGCTGCTCTGGGCGTGGTTCCGGGAAACGCAGCGGCGCCGACCCTGGGTCTC
GCACATTCTTCACGTCCGTTCGCAGCGTCACCCGGATCTTCGCCGCTACCCTTGTGGGCCCCCCGGCGAC
GCTTCCTGCTCCGCCCCTAAGTCGGGAAGGTTCCTTGCGGTTCGCGGCGTGCCGGACGTGACAAACGGAA
GCCGCACGTCTCACTAGTACCCTCGCAGACGGACAGCGCCAGGGAGCAATGGCAGCGCGCCGACCGCGAT
GGGCTGTGGCCAATAGCGGCTGCTCAGCAGGGCGCGCCGAGAGCAGCGGCCGGGAAGGGGCGGTGCGGGA
GGCGGGGTGTGGGGCGGTAGTGTGGGCCCTGTTCCTGCCCGCGCGGTGTTCCGCATTCTGCAAGCCTCCG
GAGCGCACGTCGGCAGTCGGCTCCCTCGTTGACCGAATCACCGACCTCTCTCCCCAGGACCGGTGATCCG
CCACCATGGATGCTAAGTCACTAACTGCCTGGTCCCGGACACTGGTGACCTTCAAGGATGTATTTGTGGA
CTTCACCAGGGAGGAGTGGAAGCTGCTGGACACTGCTCAGCAGATCGTGTACAGAAATGTGATGCTGGAG
AACTATAAGAACCTGGTTTCCTTGGGTTATCAGCTTACTAAGCCAGATGTGATCCTCCGGTTGGAGAAGG
GAGAAGAGCCCGGCGGTTCCGGCGGAGGGTCGATGGACAAGAAGTACAGCATCGGCCTGGCCATCGGCAC
CAACTCTGTCGGCTGGGCCGTGATCACCGACGAGTACAAGGTGCCCAGCAAGAAATTCAAGGTGCTGGGC
AACACCGACCGGCACAGCATCAAGAAGAACCTGATCGGCGCCCTGCTGTTCGACAGCGGAGAAACAGCCG
AGGCCACCCGGCTGAAGAGAACCGCCAGAAGAAGATACACCAGACGGAAGAACCGGATCTGCTATCTGCA
AGAGATCTTCAGCAACGAGATGGCCAAGGTGGACGACAGCTTCTTCCACAGACTGGAAGAGTCCTTCCTG
GTGGAAGAGGATAAGAAGCACGAGCGGCACCCCATCTTCGGCAACATCGTGGACGAGGTGGCCTACCACG
AGAAGTACCCCACCATCTACCACCTGAGAAAGAAACTGGTGGACAGCACCGACAAGGCCGACCTGCGGCT
GATCTATCTGGCCCTGGCCCACATGATCAAGTTCCGGGGCCACTTCCTGATCGAGGGCGACCTGAACCCC
GACAACAGCGACGTGGACAAGCTGTTCATCCAGCTGGTGCAGACCTACAACCAGCTGTTCGAGGAAAACC
CCATCAACGCCAGCGGCGTGGACGCCAAGGCCATCCTGTCTGCCAGACTGAGCAAGAGCAGACGGCTGGA
AAATCTGATCGCCCAGCTGCCCGGCGAGAAGAAGAATGGCCTGTTCGGCAACCTGATTGCCCTGAGCCTG
GGCCTGACCCCCAACTTCAAGAGCAACTTCGACCTGGCCGAGGATGCCAAACTGCAGCTGAGCAAGGACA
CCTACGACGACGACCTGGACAACCTGCTGGCCCAGATCGGCGACCAGTACGCCGACCTGTTTCTGGCCGC
CAAGAACCTGTCCGACGCCATCCTGCTGAGCGACATCCTGAGAGTGAACACCGAGATCACCAAGGCCCCC
CTGAGCGCCTCTATGATCAAGAGATACGACGAGCACCACCAGGACCTGACCCTGCTGAAAGCTCTCGTGC
GGCAGCAGCTGCCTGAGAAGTACAAAGAGATTTTCTTCGACCAGAGCAAGAACGGCTACGCCGGCTACAT
CGATGGCGGAGCCAGCCAGGAAGAGTTCTACAAGTTCATCAAGCCCATCCTGGAAAAGATGGACGGCACC
GAGGAACTGCTCGTGAAGCTGAACAGAGAGGACCTGCTGCGGAAGCAGCGGACCTTCGACAACGGCAGCA
TCCCCCACCAGATCCACCTGGGAGAGCTGCACGCCATTCTGCGGCGGCAGGAAGATTTTTACCCATTCCT
GAAGGACAACCGGGAAAAGATCGAGAAGATCCTGACCTTCCGCATCCCCTACTACGTGGGCCCTCTGGCC
AGGGGAAACAGCAGATTCGCCTGGATGACCAGAAAGAGCGAGGAAACCATCACCCCCTGGAACTTCGAGG
AAGTGGTGGACAAGGGCGCCAGCGCCCAGAGCTTCATCGAGCGGATGACCAACTTCGATAAGAACCTGCC
CAACGAGAAGGTGCTGCCCAAGCACAGCCTGCTGTACGAGTACTTCACCGTGTACAACGAGCTGACCAAA
GTGAAATACGTGACCGAGGGAATGAGAAAGCCCGCCTTCCTGAGCGGCGAGCAGAAAAAAGCCATCGTGG
ACCTGCTGTTCAAGACCAACCGGAAAGTGACCGTGAAGCAGCTGAAAGAGGACTACTTCAAGAAAATCGA
GTGCTTCGACTCCGTGGAAATCTCCGGCGTGGAAGATCGGTTCAACGCCTCCCTGGGCACATACCACGAT
CTGCTGAAAATTATCAAGGACAAGGACTTCCTGGACAATGAGGAAAACGAGGACATTCTGGAAGATATCG
TGCTGACCCTGACACTGTTTGAGGACAGAGAGATGATCGAGGAACGGCTGAAAACCTATGCCCACCTGTT
CGACGACAAAGTGATGAAGCAGCTGAAGCGGCGGAGATACACCGGCTGGGGCAGGCTGAGCCGGAAGCTG
ATCAACGGCATCCGGGACAAGCAGTCCGGCAAGACAATCCTGGATTTCCTGAAGTCCGACGGCTTCGCCA
ACAGAAACTTCATGCAGCTGATCCACGACGACAGCCTGACCTTTAAAGAGGACATCCAGAAAGCCCAGGT
GTCCGGCCAGGGCGATAGCCTGCACGAGCACATTGCCAATCTGGCCGGCAGCCCCGCCATTAAGAAGGGC
ATCCTGCAGACAGTGAAGGTGGTGGACGAGCTCGTGAAAGTGATGGGCCGGCACAAGCCCGAGAACATCG
TGATCGAAATGGCCAGAGAGAACCAGACCACCCAGAAGGGACAGAAGAACAGCCGCGAGAGAATGAAGCG
GATCGAAGAGGGCATCAAAGAGCTGGGCAGCCAGATCCTGAAAGAACACCCCGTGGAAAACACCCAGCTG
CAGAACGAGAAGCTGTACCTGTACTACCTGCAGAATGGGCGGGATATGTACGTGGACCAGGAACTGGACA
TCAACCGGCTGTCCGACTACGATGTGGACGCTATCGTGCCTCAGAGCTTTCTGAAGGACGACTCCATCGA
TAACAAAGTGCTGACTCGGAGCGACAAGAACCGGGGCAAGAGCGACAACGTGCCCTCCGAAGAGGTCGTG
AAGAAGATGAAGAACTACTGGCGCCAGCTGCTGAATGCCAAGCTGATTACCCAGAGGAAGTTCGACAATC
TGACCAAGGCCGAGAGAGGCGGCCTGAGCGAACTGGATAAGGCCGGCTTCATCAAGAGACAGCTGGTGGA
AACCCGGCAGATCACAAAGCACGTGGCACAGATCCTGGACTCCCGGATGAACACTAAGTACGACGAGAAC
GACAAACTGATCCGGGAAGTGAAAGTGATCACCCTGAAGTCCAAGCTGGTGTCCGATTTCCGGAAGGATT
TCCAGTTTTACAAAGTGCGCGAGATCAACAACTACCACCACGCCCACGACGCCTACCTGAACGCCGTCGT
GGGAACCGCCCTGATCAAAAAGTACCCTAAGCTGGAAAGCGAGTTCGTGTACGGCGACTACAAGGTGTAC
GACGTGCGGAAGATGATCGCCAAGAGCGAGCAGGAAATCGGCAAGGCTACCGCCAAGTACTTCTTCTACA
GCAACATCATGAACTTTTTCAAGACCGAGATTACCCTGGCCAACGGCGAGATCCGGAAGCGGCCTCTGAT
CGAGACAAACGGCGAAACAGGCGAGATCGTGTGGGATAAGGGCCGGGACTTTGCCACCGTGCGGAAAGTG
CTGTCTATGCCCCAAGTGAATATCGTGAAAAAGACCGAGGTGCAGACAGGCGGCTTCAGCAAAGAGTCTA
TCCTGCCCAAGAGGAACAGCGACAAGCTGATCGCCAGAAAGAAGGACTGGGACCCTAAGAAGTACGGCGG
CTTCGACAGCCCCACCGTGGCCTATTCTGTGCTGGTGGTGGCCAAAGTGGAAAAGGGCAAGTCCAAGAAA
CTGAAGAGTGTGAAAGAGCTGCTGGGGATCACCATCATGGAAAGAAGCAGCTTCGAGAAGAATCCCATCG
ACTTTCTGGAAGCCAAGGGCTACAAAGAAGTGAAAAAGGACCTGATCATCAAGCTGCCTAAGTACTCCCT
GTTCGAGCTGGAAAACGGCCGGAAGAGAATGCTGGCCTCTGCCGGCGAACTGCAGAAGGGAAACGAACTG
GCCCTGCCCTCCAAATATGTGAACTTCCTGTACCTGGCCAGCCACTATGAGAAGCTGAAGGGCTCCCCCG
AGGATAATGAGCAGAAACAGCTGTTTGTGGAACAGCACAAACACTACCTGGACGAGATCATCGAGCAGAT
CAGCGAGTTCTCCAAGAGAGTGATCCTGGCCGACGCTAATCTGGACAAGGTGCTGAGCGCCTACAACAAG
CACAGAGACAAGCCTATCAGAGAGCAGGCCGAGAATATCATCCACCTGTTTACCCTGACCAGTCTGGGAG
CCCCTGCCGCCTTCAAGTACTTTGACACCACCATCGACCGGAAGAGGTACACCAGCACCAAAGAGGTGCT
GGACGCCACCCTGATCCACCAGAGCATCACCGGCCTGTACGAGACACGGATCGACCTGTCTCAGCTGGGA
GGCGACGCCTATCCCTATGACGTGCCCGATTATGCCAGCCTGGGCAGCGGCTCCCCCAAGAAAAAACGCA
AGGTGGAAGATCCTAAGAAAAAGCGGAAAGTGGACGGCATTGGTAGTGGGAGCAACGGCAGCAGCGGGGA
TCCGGCCGCAACAAACTTCTCTCTGCTGAAACAAGCCGGAGATGTCGAAGAGAATCCTGGACCGATGGCC
AAGCCTTTGTCTCAAGAAGAATCCACCCTCATTGAAAGAGCAACGGCTACAATCAACAGCATCCCCATCT
CTGAAGACTACAGCGTCGCCAGCGCAGCTCTCTCTAGCGACGGCCGCATCTTCACTGGTGTCAATGTATA
TCATTTTACTGGGGGACCTTGTGCAGAACTCGTGGTGCTGGGCACTGCTGCTGCTGCGGCAGCTGGCAAC
CTGACTTGTATCGTCGCGATCGGAAATGAGAACAGGGGCATCTTGAGCCCCTGCGGACGGTGCCGACAGG
TGCTTCTCGATCTGCATCCTGGGATCAAAGCCATAGTGAAGGACAGTGATGGACAGCCGACGGCAGTTGG
GATTCGTGAATTGCTGCCCTCTGGTTATGTGTGGGAGGGCTAAGAATTCGATATCAAGCTTATCGGTAAT
CAACCTCTGGATTACAAAATTTGTGAAAGATTGACTGGTATTCTTAACTATGTTGCTCCTTTTACGCTAT
GTGGATACGCTGCTTTAATGCCTTTGTATCATGCTATTGCTTCCCGTATGGCTTTCATTTTCTCCTCCTT
GTATAAATCCTGGTTGCTGTCTCTTTATGAGGAGTTGTGGCCCGTTGTCAGGCAACGTGGCGTGGTGTGC
ACTGTGTTTGCTGACGCAACCCCCACTGGTTGGGGCATTGCCACCACCTGTCAGCTCCTTTCCGGGACTT
TCGCTTTCCCCCTCCCTATTGCCACGGCGGAACTCATCGCCGCCTGCCTTGCCCGCTGCTGGACAGGGGC
TCGGCTGTTGGGCACTGACAATTCCGTGGTGTTGTCGGGGAAATCATCGTCCTTTCCTTGGCTGCTCGCC
TGTGTTGCCACCTGGATTCTGCGCGGGACGTCCTTCTGCTACGTCCCTTCGGCCCTCAATCCAGCGGACC
TTCCTTCCCGCGGCCTGCTGCCGGCTCTGCGGCCTCTTCCGCGTCTTCGCCTTCGCCCTCAGACGAGTCG
GATCTCCCTTTGGGCCGCCTCCCCGCGTCGACTTTAAGACCAATGACTTACAAGGCAGCTGTAGATCTTA
GCCACTTTTTAAAAGAAAAGGGGGGACTGGAAGGGCTAATTCACTCCCAACGAAGACAAGATCTGCTTTT
TGCTTGTACTGGGTCTCTCTGGTTAGACCAGATCTGAGCCTGGGAGCTCTCTGGCTAACTAGGGAACCCA
CTGCTTAAGCCTCAATAAAGCTTGCCTTGAGTGCTTCAAGTAGTGTGTGCCCGTCTGTTGTGTGACTCTG
GTAACTAGAGATCCCTCAGACCCTTTTAGTCAGTGTGGAAAATCTCTAGCAGGGCCCGTTTAAACCCGCT
GATCAGCCTCGACTGTGCCTTCTAGTTGCCAGCCATCTGTTGTTTGCCCCTCCCCCGTGCCTTCCTTGAC
CCTGGAAGGTGCCACTCCCACTGTCCTTTCCTAATAAAATGAGGAAATTGCATCGCATTGTCTGAGTAGG
TGTCATTCTATTCTGGGGGGTGGGGTGGGGCAGGACAGCAAGGGGGAGGATTGGGAAGACAATAGCAGGC
ATGCTGGGGATGCGGTGGGCTCTATGGCTTCTGAGGCGGAAAGAACCAGCTGGGGCTCTAGGGGGTATCC
CC
[124 nt withheld, positions 6793-6916]
C
[91 nt withheld, positions 6918-7008]
A
[49 nt withheld, positions 7010-7058]
CCTTTGACGTTGGAGTCCACGTTCTTT
[37 nt withheld, positions 7086-7122]
ACCCTATCTCGGTCTATTCTTTTGATTTATAAGGGATTTTGCCGATTTCGGCCTATTGGTTAAAAAATGA
GCTGATTTAACAAAAATTTAACGCGAATTAATTCTGTGGAATGTGTGTCAGTTAGGGTGTGGAAAGTCCC
CAGGCTCCCCAGCAGGCAGAAGTATGCAAAGCATGCATCTCAATTAGTCAGCAACCAGGTGTGGAAAGTC
CCCAGGCTCCCCAGCAGGCAGAAGTATGCAAAGCATGCATCTCAATTAGTCAGCAACCATAGTCCCGCCC
CTAACTCCGCCCATCCCGCCCCTAACTCCGCCCAGTTCCGCCCATTCTCCGCCCCATGGCTGACTAATTT
TTTTTATTTATGCAGAGGCCGAGGCCGCCTCTGCCTCTGAGCTATTCCAGAAGTAGTGAGGAGGCTTTTT
TGGAGGCCTAGGCTTTTGCAAAAAGCTCCCGGGAGCTTGTATATCCATTTTCGGATCTGATCAGCACGTG
TTGACAATTAATCATCGGCATAGTATATCGGCATAGTATAATACGACAAGGTGAGGAACTAAACCATGGC
CAAGTTGACCAGTGCCGTTCCGGTGCTCACCGCGCGCGACGTCGCCGGAGCGGTCGAGTTCTGGACCGAC
CGGCTCGGGTTCTCCCGGGACTTCGTGGAGGACGACTTCGCCGGTGTGGTCCGGGACGACGTGACCCTGT
TCATCAGCGCGGTCCAGGACCAGGTGGTGCCGGACAACACCCTGGCCTGGGTGTGGGTGCGCGGCCTGGA
CGAGCTGTACGCCGAGTGGTCGGAGGTCGTGTCCACGAACTTCCGGGACGCCTCCGGGCCGGCCATGACC
GAGATCGGCGAGCAGCCGTGGGGGCGGGAGTTCGCCCTGCGCGACCCGGCCGGCAACTGCGTGCACTTCG
TGGCCGAGGAGCAGGACTGACACGTGCTACGAGATTTCGATTCCACCGCCGCCTTCTATGAAAGGTTGGG
CTTCGGAATCGTTTTCCGGGACGCCGGCTGGATGATCCTCCAGCGCGGGGATCTCATGCTGGAGTTCTTC
GCCCACCCCAACTTGTTTATTGCAGCTTATAATGGTTACAAATAAAGCAATAGCATCACAAATTTCACAA
ATAAAGCATTTTTTTCACTGCATTCTAGTTGTGGTTTGTCCAAACTCATCAATGTATCTTATCATGTCTG
TATACCGTCGACCTCTAGCTAGAGCTTGGCGTAATCATGGTCATAGCTGTTTCCTGTGTGAAATTGTTAT
CCGCTCACAATTCCACACAACATACGAGCCGGAAGCATAAAGTGTAAAGCCTGGGGTGCCTAATGAGTGA
GCTAACTCACATTAATTGCGTTGCGCTCACTGCCCGCTTTCCAGTCGGGAAACCTGTCGTGCCAGCTGCA
TTAATGAATCGGCCAACGCGCGGGGAGAGGCGGTTTGCGTATTGGGCGCTCTTCCGCTTCCTCGCTCACT
GACTCGCTGCGCTCGGTCGTTCGGCTGCGGCGAGCGGTATCAGCTCACTCAAAGGCGGTAATACGGTTAT
CCACAGAATCAGGGGATAACGCAGGAAAGAACATGTGAGCAAAAGGCCAGCAAAAGGCCAGGAACCGTAA
AAAGGCCGCGTTGCTGGCGTTTTTCCATAGGCTCCGCCCCCCTGACGAGCATCACAAAAATCGACGCTCA
AGTCAGAGGTGGCGAAACCCGACAGGACTATAAAGATACCAGGCGTTTCCCCCTGGAAGCTCCCTCGTGC
GCTCTCCTGTTCCGACCCTGCCGCTTACCGGATACCTGTCCGCCTTTCTCCCTTCGGGAAGCGTGGCGCT
TTCTCATAGCTCACGCTGTAGGTATCTCAGTTCGGTGTAGGTCGTTCGCTCCAAGCTGGGCTGTGTGCAC
GAACCCCCCGTTCAGCCCGACCGCTGCGCCTTATCCGGTAACTATCGTCTTGAGTCCAACCCGGTAAGAC
ACGACTTATCGCCACTGGCAGCAGCCACTGGTAACAGGATTAGCAGAGCGAGGTATGTAGGCGGTGCTAC
AGAGTTCTTGAAGTGGTGGCCTAACTACGGCTACACTAGAAGAACAGTATTTGGTATCTGCGCTCTGCTG
AAGCCAGTTACCTTCGGAAAAAGAGTTGGTAGCTCTTGATCCGGCAAACAAACCACCGCTGGTAGCGGTG
GTTTTTTTGTTTGCAAGCAGCAGATTACGCGCAGAAAAAAAGGATCTCAAGAAGATCCTTTGATCTTTTC
TACGGGGTCTGACGCTCAGTGGAACGAAAACTCACGTTAAGGGATTTTGGTCATGAGATTATCAAAAAGG
ATCTTCACCTAGATCCTTTTAAATTAAAAATGAAGTTTTAAATCAATCTAAAGTATATATGAGTAAACTT
GGTCTGACAGTTACCAATGCTTAATCAGTGAGGCACCTATCTCAGCGATCTGTCTATTTCGTTCATCCAT
AGTTGCCTGACTCCCCGTCGTGTAGATAACTACGATACGGGAGGGCTTACCATCTGGCCCCAGTGCTGCA
ATGATACCGCGAGACCCACGCTCACCGGCTCCAGATTTATCAGCAATAAACCAGCCAGCCGGAAGGGCCG
AGCGCAGAAGTGGTCCTGCAACTTTATCCGCCTCCATCCAGTCTATTAATTGTTGCCGGGAAGCTAGAGT
AAGTAGTTCGCCAGTTAATAGTTTGCGCAACGTTGTTGCCATTGCTACAGGCATCGTGGTGTCACGCTCG
TCGTTTGGTATGGCTTCATTCAGCTCCGGTTCCCAACGATCAAGGCGAGTTACATGATCCCCCATGTTGT
GCAAAAAAGCGGTTAGCTCCTTCGGTCCTCCGATCGTTGTCAGAAGTAAGTTGGCCGCAGTGTTATCACT
CATGGTTATGGCAGCACTGCATAATTCTCTTACTGTCATGCCATCCGTAAGATGCTTTTCTGTGACTGGT
GAGTACTCAACCAAGTCATTCTGAGAATAGTGTATGCGGCGACCGAGTTGCTCTTGCCCGGCGTCAATAC
GGGATAATACCGCGCCACATAGCAGAACTTTAAAAGTGCTCATCATTGGAAAACGTTCTTCGGGGCGAAA
ACTCTCAAGGATCTTACCGCTGTTGAGATCCAGTTCGATGTAACCCACTCGTGCACCCAACTGATCTTCA
GCATCTTTTACTTTCACCAGCGTTTCTGGGTGAGCAAAAACAGGAAGGCAAAATGCCGCAAAAAAGGGAA
TAAGGGCGACACGGAAATGTTGAATACTCATACTCTTCCTTTTTCAATATTATTGAAGCATTTATCAGGG
TTATTGTCTCATGAGCGGATACATATTTGAATGTATTTAGAAAAATAAACAAATAGGGGTTCCGCGCACA
TTTCCCCGAAAAGTGCCACCTGACGTCGACGGATCGGGAGATCTCCCGATCCCCTATGGTGCACTCTCAG
TACAATCTGCTCTGATGCCGCATAGTTAAGCCAGTATCTGCTCCCTGCTTGTGTGTTGGAGGTCGCTGAG
TAGTGCGCGAGCAAAATTTAAGCTACAACAAGGCAAGGCTTGACCGACAATTGCATGAAGAATCTGCTTA
GGGTTAGGCGTTTTGCGCTGCTTCGCGATGTACGGGCCAGATATACGCGTTGACATTGATTATTGACTAG
TTATTAATAGTAATCAATTACGGGGTCATTAGTTCATAGCCCATATATGGAGTTCCGCGTTACATAACTT
ACGGTAAATGGCCCGCCTGGCTGACCGCCCAACGACCCCCGCCCATTGACGTCAATAATGACGTATGTTC
CCATAGTAACGCCAATAGGGACTTTCCATTGACGTCAATGGGTGGAGTATTTACGGTAAACTGCCCACTT
GGCAGTACATCAAGTGTATCATATGCCAAGTACGCCCCCTATTGACGTCAATGACGGTAAATGGCCCGCC
TGGCATTATGCCCAGTACATGACCTTATGGGACTTTCCTACTTGGCAGTACATCTACGTATTAGTCATCG
CTATTACCATGGTGATGCGGTTTTGGCAGTACATCAATGGGCGTGGATAGCGGTTTGACTCACGGGGATT
TCCAAGTCTCCACCCCATTGACGTCAATGGGAGTTTGTTTTGGCACCAAAATCAACGGGACTTTCCAAAA
TGTCGTAACAACTCCGCCCCATTGACGCAAATGGGCGGTAGGCGTGTACGGTGGGAGGTCTATATAAGCA
GCGCGTTTTGCCTGTACTGGGTCTCTCTGGTTAGACCAGATCTGAGCCTGGGAGCTCTCTGGCTAACTAG
GGAACCCACTGCTTAAGCCTCAATAAAGCTTGCCTTGAGTGCTTCAAGTAGTGTGTGCCCGTCTGTTGTG
TGACTCTGGTAACTAGAGATCCCTCAGACCCTTTTAGTCAGTGTGGAAAATCTCTAGCAGTGGCGCCCGA
ACAGGGACTTGAAAGCGAAAGGGAAACCAGAGGAGCTCTCTCGACGCAGGACTCGGCTTGCTGAAGCGCG
CACGGCAAGAGGCGAGGGGCGGCGACTGGTGAGTACGCCAAAAATTTTGACTAGCGGAGGCTAGAAGGAG
AGAGATGGGTGCGAGAGCGTCAGTATTAAGCGGGGGAGAATTAGATCGCGATGGGAAAAAATTCGGTTAA
GGCCAGGGGGAAAGAAAAAATATAAATTAAAACATATAGTATGGGCAAGCAGGGAGCTAGAACGATTCGC
AGTTAATCCTGGCCTGTTAGAAACATCAGAAGGCTGTAGACAAATACTGGGACAGCTACAACCATCCCTT
CAGACAGGATCAGAAGAACTTAGATCATTATATAATACAGTAGCAACCCTCTATTGTGTGCATCAAAGGA
TAGAGATAAAAGACACCAAGGAAGCTTTAGACAAGATAGAGGAAGAGCAAAACAAAAGTAAGACCACCGC
ACAGCAAGCGGCCGCTGATCTTCAGACCTGGAGGAGGAGATATGAGGGACAATTGGAGAAGTGAATTATA
TAAATATAAAGTAGTAAAAATTGAACCATTAGGAGTAGCACCCACCAAGGCAAAGAGAAGAGTGGTGCAG
AGAGAAAAAAGAGCAGTGGGAATAGGAGCTTTGTTCCTTGGGTTCTTGGGAGCAGCAGGAAGCACTATGG
GCGCAGCGTCAATGACGCTGACGGTACAGGCCAGACAATTATTGTCTGGTATAGTGCAGCAGCAGAACAA
TTTGCTGAGGGCTATTGAGGCGCAACAGCATCTGTTGCAACTCACAGTCTGGGGCATCAAGCAGCTCCAG
GCAAGAATCCTGGCTGTGGAAAGATACCTAAAGGATCAACAGCTCCTGGGGATTTGGGGTTGCTCTGGAA
AACTCATTTGCACCACTGCTGTGCCTTGGAATGCTAGTTGGAGTAATAAATCTCTGGAACAGATTTGGAA
TCACACGACCTGGATGGAGTGGGACAGAGAAATTAACAATTACACAAGCTTAATACACTCCTTAATTGAA
GAATCGCAAAACCAGCAAGAAAAGAATGAACAAGAATTATTGGAATTAGATAAATGGGCAAGTTTGTGGA
ATTGGTTTAACATAACAAATTGGCTGTGGTATATAAAATTATTCATAATGATAGTAGGAGGCTTGGTAGG
TTTAAGAATAGTTTTTGCTGTACTTTCTATAGTGAATAGAGTTAGGCAGGGATATTCACCATTATCGTTT
CAGACCCACCTCCCAACCCCGAGGGGACCCGACAGGCCCGAAGGAATAGAAGAAGAAGGTGGAGAGAGAG
ACAGAGACAGATCCATTCGATTAGTGAACGGATCGGCACTGCGTGCGCCAATTCTGCAGACAAATGGCAG
TATTCATCCACAATTTTAAAAGAAAAGGGGGGATTGGGGGGTACAGTGCAGGGGAAAGAATAGTAGACAT
AATAGCAACAGACATACAAACTAAAGAATTACAAAAACAAATTACAAAAATTCAAAATTTTCGGGTTTAT
TACAGGGACAGCAGAGATCCAGTTTGGTTAATTAAGGTACCGAGGGCCTATTTCCCATGATTCCTTCATA
TTTGCATATACGATACAAGGCTGTTAGAGAGATAATTAGAATTAATTTGACTGTAAACACAAAGATATTA
GTACAAAATACGTGACGTAGAAAGTAATAATTTCTTGGGTAGTTTGCAGTTTTAAAATTATGTTTTAAAA
TGGACTATCATATGCTTACCGTAACTTGAAAGTATTTCGATTTCTTGGCTTTATATATCTTGTGGAAAGG
ACGAAACACCGCACATTAAGTTAGAACACAG
Features (pLannotate 1.2.2; 34 found; start..end, strand, type, name):
      1..76      +  misc_RNA       gRNA scaffold: guide RNA scaffold for the Streptococcus pyogenes CRISPR/Cas9 system
    107..617     +  promoter       hPGK promoter: human phosphoglycerate kinase 1 promoter
    666..851     +  CDS            KRAB: Krüppel-associated box (KRAB) transcriptional repression domain from the human zinc finger protein ZNF10 (Margolin et al., 1994)
    873..4976    +  CDS            Cas9: Cas9 (Csn1) endonuclease from the Streptococcus pyogenes Type II CRISPR/Cas system generates RNA-guided double strand breaks in DNA
   5175..5573    +  CDS            BSD: blasticidin S deaminase; Aspergillus terreus BSD; confers resistance to blasticidin
   5574..5595    +  misc_feature   MCS (fragment): pBluescript multiple cloning site
   5598..6186    +  misc_feature   WPRE: woodchuck hepatitis virus posttranscriptional regulatory element
   6237..6256    +  misc_feature   cPPT/CTS (fragment): central polypurine tract and central termination sequence of HIV-1
   6258..6491    +  LTR            3' LTR (ΔU3): self-inactivating 3' long terminal repeat (LTR) from HIV-1
   6523..6747    +  polyA_signal   bGH poly(A) signal: bovine growth hormone polyadenylation signal
   6751..6772    +  promoter       SV40 promoter (fragment): SV40 enhancer and early promoter
   6793..7221    +  rep_origin     f1 ori (sequence partly withheld): f1 bacteriophage origin of replication; arrow indicates direction of (+) strand synthesis
   7235..7564    +  promoter       SV40 promoter: SV40 enhancer and early promoter
   7612..7659    +  promoter       EM7 promoter: synthetic bacterial promoter&nbsp
   7678..8052    +  CDS            BleoR: antibiotic-binding protein; Sh ble from Streptoalloteichus hindustanus; confers resistance to bleomycin, phleomycin, and Zeocin™
   8062..8187    +  CDS            ble (fragment): BLE_KLEPN - Experimental evidence at protein level: Swiss-Prot protein existence level 1. Binding protein with a strong affinity to the bleomycin family of antibiotics. Binds to CL990; an antimitotic-antibiotic compound. From Klebsiella pneumoniae.
   8182..8303    +  polyA_signal   SV40 poly(A) signal: SV40 polyadenylation signal
   8374..8396    -  protein_bind   lac operator (fragment): The lac repressor binds to the lac operator to inhibit transcription in E. coli. This inhibition can be relieved by adding lactose or isopropyl-β-D-thiogalactopyranoside (IPTG). lac repressor encoded by lacI
   8400..8430    -  promoter       lac promoter: promoter for the E. coli lac operon
   8445..8466    -  protein_bind   CAP binding site: CAP binding activates transcription in the presence of cAMP. E. coli catabolite activator protein
   8479..8571    -  CDS            lacI (fragment): lac repressor; lacI; The lac repressor binds to the lac operator to inhibit transcription in E. coli. This inhibition can be relieved by adding lactose or isopropyl-β-D-thiogalactopyranoside (IPTG).
   8754..9342    -  rep_origin     ori: high-copy-number ColE1/pMB1/pBR322/pUC origin of replication
   9513..10373   -  CDS            AmpR: β-lactamase; bla; confers resistance to ampicillin, carbenicillin, and related antibiotics
  10374..10478   -  promoter       AmpR promoter: bla
  10537..10589   -  misc_feature   bom (fragment): basis of mobility region from pBR322
  10744..11123   +  enhancer       CMV enhancer: human cytomegalovirus immediate early enhancer
  11124..11323   +  promoter       CMV promoter: human cytomegalovirus (CMV) immediate early promoter
  11341..11521   +  LTR            5' LTR (truncated): truncated 5' long terminal repeat (LTR) from HIV-1
  11568..11693   +  misc_feature   HIV-1 Ψ: packaging signal of human immunodeficiency virus type 1
  11677..12040   +  CDS            HIV-1 gag (fragment): gag protein from human immunodeficiency virus 1; gag
  12186..12419   +  misc_feature   RRE: The Rev response element (RRE) of HIV-1 allows for Rev-dependent mRNA export from the nucleus to the cytoplasm.
  12796..12896   +  CDS            Rev (fragment): human immunodeficiency virus 1 (HIV-1) Rev protein; rev; enhances nuclear export of unspliced and incompletely spliced viral mRNAs
  12946..13063   +  misc_feature   cPPT/CTS: central polypurine tract and central termination sequence of HIV-1
  13114..13354   +  promoter       U6 promoter: RNA polymerase III promoter for human U6 snRNA
