[The description below was written by a language model from this plasmid's Addgene catalogue record and pLannotate feature annotations shown in this document.]
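Description:
Lenti-(BB)-hPGK-KRAB-dCas9-P2A-BlastR rs7732130-guide3 is an all-in-one lentiviral CRISPR interference plasmid of about 13.4 kb, built on the Lenti-(BB)-hPGK-KRAB-dCas9-P2A-BlastR backbone. It is propagated in E. coli through a high-copy ColE1/pUC-type origin with ampicillin resistance. An f1 origin and an SV40/EM7-driven bleomycin/Zeocin resistance cassette are also annotated in the backbone, outside the viral transfer region. The lentiviral portion is a self-inactivating HIV-1 design. A CMV enhancer/promoter drives a truncated 5' LTR, followed by the Ψ packaging signal with a gag fragment, the RRE for Rev-dependent export of the genomic RNA, and the cPPT/CTS. A WPRE and a ΔU3 3' LTR close the cassette, with a bGH polyadenylation signal downstream.

Two expression units sit between the LTRs. A human U6 Pol III promoter transcribes a single guide RNA made of the cloned spacer joined to the S. pyogenes gRNA scaffold; the circular map's numbering splits this unit across the sequence origin. Immediately downstream, the human PGK promoter drives the ZNF10 KRAB repression domain fused to Cas9. The feature table annotates this generically as Cas9, but the catalogue identifies it as catalytically dead dCas9 and lists a C-terminal HA tag. A P2A peptide, which is not separately annotated, links it to blasticidin S deaminase, so transduced mammalian cells can be selected with blasticidin. The guide directs KRAB-dCas9 to a human pancreatic islet enhancer that contains the type 2 diabetes-associated variant rs7732130 at the ZBED3 GWAS locus. This allows the enhancer to be silenced epigenetically without cutting the DNA, in order to test its regulatory function. The name indicates this is the third guide for the region.
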