Addgene plasmid #125446: Lenti-(BB)-hPGK-KRAB-dCas9-P2A-BlastR rs7732130-guide3
Purpose: CRISPR-mediated repression of human islet enhancer containing T2D-associated variant rs7732130 (ZBED3 GWAS locus)
Depositing lab: Jorge Ferrer. Depositing organization: Imperial College London. Publication: Human pancreatic islet three-dimensional chromatin architecture provides insights into the genetics of type 2 diabetes. Miguel-Escalada I, Bonas-Guarch S, Cebola I, Ponsa-Cobas J, Mendieta-Esteban J, Atla G, Javierre BM, Rolando DMY, Farabella I, Morgan CC, Garcia-Hurtado J, Beucher A, Moran I, Pasquali L, Ramos-Rodriguez M, Appel EVR, Linneberg A, Gjesing AP, Witte DR, Pedersen O, Grarup N, Ravassard P, Torrents D, Mercader JM, Piemonti L, Berney T, de Koning EJP, Kerr-Conte J, Pattou F, Fedko IO, Groop L, Prokopenko I, Hansen T, Marti-Renom MA, Fraser P, Ferrer J. Nat Genet. 2019 Jun 28. pii: 10.1038/s41588-019-0457-0. doi: 10.1038/s41588-019-0457-0. PubMed 31253982.
Backbone
  Vector backbone: Lenti-(BB)-hPGK-KRAB-dCas9-P2A-BlastR
  Backbone manufacturer: Jorge Ferrer (Addgene #118155)
  Vector type: Mammalian Expression, Lentiviral, CRISPR
  Selectable markers: Blasticidin
Growth in bacteria
  Bacterial resistance: Ampicillin, 100 μg/mL
  Growth temperature: 37°C
  Growth strain: Stbl3
  Copy number: High Copy
Gene/Insert
  Gene/Insert name: KRAB-dCas9-2A-BlastR
  gRNA/shRNA sequence: CACATTAAGTTAGAACACAG
  Species: H. sapiens (human)
  Promoter: hPGK and U6
  Tag / fusion protein: HA (C terminal on backbone)
  Cloning method: Restriction Enzyme; 5′ cloning site Unknown (destroyed during cloning); 3′ cloning site Unknown (destroyed during cloning)
  Sequencing primers: 5′ GATCCGCCACCATGGATGC
Terms and licenses: Academic/Nonprofit Terms; Industry Terms: Not Available to Industry
How to cite: Lenti-(BB)-hPGK-KRAB-dCas9-P2A-BlastR rs7732130-guide3 was a gift from Jorge Ferrer (Addgene plasmid # 125446 ; http://n2t.net/addgene:125446 ; RRID:Addgene_125446)
