>Addgene plasmid #125446 | Lenti-(BB)-hPGK-KRAB-dCas9-P2A-BlastR rs7732130-guide3 | depositor partial sequence | sequence record 240070 | Guide RNA, gRNA scaffold
TNNNNNTTTAAATTATNTTTTAAAATGGACTATCATATGCTTACCGTAACTTGAAAGTATTTCGATTTCT
TGGCTTTATATATCTTGTGGAAAGGACGAAACACCGCACATTAAGTTAGAACACAGGTTTTAGAGCTAGA
AATAGCAAGTTAAAATAAGGCTAGTCCGTTATCAACTTGAAAAAGTGGCACCGAGTCGGTGCTTTTTTGA
ATTCGCTAGCTAGGTCTTGAAAGGGGTTGGGGTTGCGCCTTTTCCAAGGCAGCCCTGGGTTTGCGCAGGG
ACGCGGCTGCTCTGGGCGTGGTTCCGGGAAACGCAGCGGCGCCGACCCTGGGTCTCGCACATTCTTCACG
TCCGTTCGCAGCGTCACCCGGATCTTCGCCGCTACCCTTGTGGGCCCCCCGGCGACGCTTCCTGCTCCGC
CCCTAAGTCGGGAAGGTTCCTTGCGGTTCGCGGCGTGCCGGACGTGACAAACGGAAGCCGCACGTCTCAC
TAGTACCCTCGCAGACGGACAGCGCCAGGGAGCAATGGCAGCGCGCCGACCGCGATGGGCTGTGGCCAAT
AGCGGCTGCTCAGCAGGGCGCGCCGAGAGCAGCGGCCGGGAAGGGGCGGTGCGGGAGGCGGGGTGTGGGG
CGGTAGTGTGGGCTCTGGTCCTGCCCGAGCGGANTACCGCATTCTGCAAGCCTCCGGAGCGCACGACGGC
AGACGGCTCCCTCGTTGAACGAATCACCGAACTCANNCAACGAGAACGGAGATCCGACACCATGGATGCT
AAGTCACTACCTGCCTGNNCCCGGATACTGGTGTATTTCNNGTATGTATT
